>Addgene plasmid #47664 | Cyprinodon variegatus cryaa | depositor full sequence | sequence record 68019 | Cyprinodon variegatus cryaa sequence 4118 bps
TGGCGAATGGG
[124 nt withheld, positions 12-135]
C
[91 nt withheld, positions 137-227]
A
[49 nt withheld, positions 229-277]
CCTTTGACGTTGGAGTCCACGTTCTTT
[37 nt withheld, positions 305-341]
ACCCTATCTCGGTCTATTCTTTTGATTTATAAGGGATTTTGCCGATTTCGGCCTATTGGTTAAAAAATGA
GCTGATTTAACAAAAATTTAACGCGAATTTTAACAAAATATTAACGTTTACAATTTCAGGTGGCACTTTT
CGGGGAAATGTGCGCGGAACCCCTATTTGTTTATTTTTCTAAATACATTCAAATATGTATCCGCTCATGA
GACAATAACCCTGATAAATGCTTCAATAATATTGAAAAAGGAAGAGTATGAGTATTCAACATTTCCGTGT
CGCCCTTATTCCCTTTTTTGCGGCATTTTGCCTTCCTGTTTTTGCTCACCCAGAAACGCTGGTGAAAGTA
AAAGATGCTGAAGATCAGTTGGGTGCACGAGTGGGTTACATCGAACTGGATCTCAACAGCGGTAAGATCC
TTGAGAGTTTTCGCCCCGAAGAACGTTTTCCAATGATGAGCACTTTTAAAGTTCTGCTATGTGGCGCGGT
ATTATCCCGTATTGACGCCGGGCAAGAGCAACTCGGTCGCCGCATACACTATTCTCAGAATGACTTGGTT
GAGTACTCACCAGTCACAGAAAAGCATCTTACGGATGGCATGACAGTAAGAGAATTATGCAGTGCTGCCA
TAACCATGAGTGATAACACTGCGGCCAACTTACTTCTGACAACGATCGGAGGACCGAAGGAGCTAACCGC
TTTTTTGCACAACATGGGGGATCATGTAACTCGCCTTGATCGTTGGGAACCGGAGCTGAATGAAGCCATA
CCAAACGACGAGCGTGACACCACGATGCCTGCAGCAATGGCAACAACGTTGCGCAAACTATTAACTGGCG
AACTACTTACTCTAGCTTCCCGGCAACAATTAATAGACTGGATGGAGGCGGATAAAGTTGCAGGACCACT
TCTGCGCTCGGCCCTTCCGGCTGGCTGGTTTATTGCTGATAAATCTGGAGCCGGTGAGCGTGGGTCTCGC
GGTATCATTGCAGCACTGGGGCCAGATGGTAAGCCCTCCCGTATCGTAGTTATCTACACGACGGGGAGTC
AGGCAACTATGGATGAACGAAATAGACAGATCGCTGAGATAGGTGCCTCACTGATTAAGCATTGGTAACT
GTCAGACCAAGTTTACTCATATATACTTTAGATTGATTTAAAACTTCATTTTTAATTTAAAAGGATCTAG
GTGAAGATCCTTTTTGATAATCTCATGACCAAAATCCCTTAACGTGAGTTTTCGTTCCACTGAGCGTCAG
ACCCCGTAGAAAAGATCAAAGGATCTTCTTGAGATCCTTTTTTTCTGCGCGTAATCTGCTGCTTGCAAAC
AAAAAAACCACCGCTACCAGCGGTGGTTTGTTTGCCGGATCAAGAGCTACCAACTCTTTTTCCGAAGGTA
ACTGGCTTCAGCAGAGCGCAGATACCAAATACTGTCCTTCTAGTGTAGCCGTAGTTAGGCCACCACTTCA
AGAACTCTGTAGCACCGCCTACATACCTCGCTCTGCTAATCCTGTTACCAGTGGCTGCTGCCAGTGGCGA
TAAGTCGTGTCTTACCGGGTTGGACTCAAGACGATAGTTACCGGATAAGGCGCAGCGGTCGGGCTGAACG
GGGGGTTCGTGCACACAGCCCAGCTTGGAGCGAACGACCTACACCGAACTGAGATACCTACAGCGTGAGC
TATGAGAAAGCGCCACGCTTCCCGAAGGGAGAAAGGCGGACAGGTATCCGGTAAGCGGCAGGGTCGGAAC
AGGAGAGCGCACGAGGGAGCTTCCAGGGGGAAACGCCTGGTATCTTTATAGTCCTGTCGGGTTTCGCCAC
CTCTGACTTGAGCGTCGATTTTTGTGATGCTCGTCAGGGGGGCGGAGCCTATGGAAAAACGCCAGCAACG
CGGCCTTTTTACGGTTCCTGGCCTTTTGCTGGCCTTTTGCTCACATGTTCTTTCCTGCGTTATCCCCTGA
TTCTGTGGATAACCGTATTACCGCCTTTGAGTGAGCTGATACCGCTCGCCGCAGCCGAACGACCGAGCGC
AGCGAGTCAGTGAGCGAGGAAGCGGAAGAGCGCCTGATGCGGTATTTTCTCCTTACGCATCTGTGCGGTA
TTTCACACCGCATATATGGTGCACTCTCAGTACAATCTGCTCTGATGCCGCATAGTTAAGCCAGTATACA
CTCCGCTATCGCTACGTGACTGGGTCATGGCTGCGCCCCGACACCCGCCAACACCCGCTGACGCGCCCTG
ACGGGCTTGTCTGCTCCCGGCATCCGCTTACAGACAAGCTGTGACCGTCTCCGGGAGCTGCATGTGTCAG
AGGTTTTCACCGTCATCACCGAAACGCGCGAGGCAGCTGCGGTAAAGCTCATCAGCGTGGTCGTGAAGCG
ATTCACAGATGTCTGCCTGTTCATCCGCGTCCAGCTCGTTGAGTTTCTCCAGAAGCGTTAATGTCTGGCT
TCTGATAAAGCGGGCCATGTTAAGGGCGGTTTTTTCCTGTTTGGTCACTGATGCCTCCGTGTAAGGGGGA
TTTCTGTTCATGGGGGTAATGATACCGATGAAACGAGAGAGGATGCTCACGATACGGGTTACTGATGATG
AACATGCCCGGTTACTGGAACGTTGTGAGGGTAAACAACTGGCGGTATGGATGCGGCGGGACCAGAGAAA
AATCACTCAGGGTCAATGCCAGCGCTTCGTTAATACAGATGTAGGTGTTCCACAGGGTAGCCAGCAGCAT
CCTGCGATGCAGATCCGGAACATAATGGTGCAGGGCGCTGACTTCCGCGTTTCCAGACTTTACGAAACAC
GGAAACCGAAGACCATTCATGTTGTTGCTCAGGTCGCAGACGTTTTGCAGCAGCAGTCGCTTCACGTTCG
CTCGCGTATCGGTGATTCATTCTGCTAACCAGTAAGGCAACCCCGCCAGCCTAGCCGGGTCCTCAACGAC
AGGAGCACGATCATGCGCACCCGTGGCCAGGACCCAACGCTGCCCGAGATCTCGATCCCGCGAAATTAAT
ACGACTCACTATAGGGAGACCACAACGGTTTCCCTCTAGAAATAATTTTGTTTAACTTTAAGAAGGAGAT
ATACATATGGATATTGCCATCCAGCACCCCTGGTTTAGACGTGCCCTGGGCTCCACCTATCCTGCCCGAC
TCTTTGACCAATTTTTCGGAGAGGGAATTTTCGACTATGACCTTTTCCCCATCACCACCACCATCAGTCC
CTATTATAGACACTCGCTGTTCCGCAATCTTCTGGATTCCTCCAACTCCGGGATCTCTGAGGTGAGGTCT
GACAGGGACAAGTTTACAGTCTACCTGGATGTCAAACACTTCTCCCCTGATGAGCTCAGTGTGAAGGTGA
CTGATGACTACGTGGAAATCCAGGGCAAGCATGGAGAAAGACAGGATGACCATGGTTACATCTCTCGCGA
GTTCCATCGCCGGTACCGTCTGCCCTCCGCTGTCGACCAATCAGCCATCACCTGTACCCTGTCAGCTGAC
GGTCTGCTGACTCTGACTGGTCCAAAGGTGTCCGGAGGGAGTGAATCTGGTCGGGGTGATCGCAGCATCC
CCGTCACCCGCGATGACAAGACCAGCGCTGCTCCATCCTCCTAGCTCGAGCACCACCACCACCACCACTG
AGATCCGGCTGCTAACAAAGCCCGAAAGGAAGCTGAGTTGGCTGCTGCCACCGCTGAGCAATAACTAGCA
TAACCCCTTGGGGCCTCTAAACGGGTCTTGAGGGGTTTTTTGCTGAAAGGAGGAACTATATCCGGAT
Features (pLannotate 1.2.2; 13 found; start..end, strand, type, name):
     12..467     +  rep_origin     f1 ori (sequence partly withheld): f1 bacteriophage origin of replication; arrow indicates direction of (+) strand synthesis
    494..598     +  promoter       AmpR promoter: bla
    599..1459    +  CDS            AmpR: β-lactamase; bla; confers resistance to ampicillin, carbenicillin, and related antibiotics
   1630..2218    +  rep_origin     ori: high-copy-number ColE1/pMB1/pBR322/pUC origin of replication
   2404..2546    -  misc_feature   bom: basis of mobility region from pBR322
   2648..2839    -  CDS            rop: Rop protein, which maintains plasmids at low copy number; rop
   2856..3236    +  CDS            YPB1_ECOLX: Protein predicted: Swiss-Prot protein existence level 4. From Escherichia coli.
   3348..3366    +  promoter       T7 promoter: promoter for bacteriophage T7 RNA polymerase
   3398..3420    +  RBS            RBS: efficient ribosome binding site from bacteriophage T7 gene 10 (Olins and Rangwala, 1989)
   3428..3952    +  CDS            CRYAA: CRYAA_DIDVI - Experimental evidence at protein level: Swiss-Prot protein existence level 1. Contributes to the transparency and refractive index of the lens. Acts as a chaperone, preventing aggregation of various proteins under a wide range of stress conditions. Required for the correct formation of lens intermediate filaments as part of a complex composed of BFSP1, BFSP2 and CRYAA. From Didelphis virginiana (North American opossum) (Didelphis marsupialis virginiana).
   3962..3979    +  CDS            9xHis (fragment): 9xHis affinity tag
   3989..4038    +  CDS            SET1 (fragment): solubility-enhancement tag derived from T7 phage gene 10B
   4046..4093    +  terminator     T7 terminator: transcription terminator for bacteriophage T7 RNA polymerase
