[The description below was written by a language model from this plasmid's Addgene catalogue record and pLannotate feature annotations shown in this document.]
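Description:
Cyprinodon variegatus cryaa is a bacterial expression plasmid built on the Novagen pET-20b(+) backbone for producing recombinant alphaA-crystallin, a small heat shock protein of the eye lens that contributes to lens transparency and acts as a chaperone against protein aggregation. The roughly 528 bp coding sequence was inserted between NdeI and XhoI sites, both retained. It sits downstream of a T7 promoter and the efficient ribosome binding site from phage T7 gene 10, and is followed by a T7 terminator. Transcription therefore depends on T7 RNA polymerase, consistent with the listed BL21(DE3) host, which supplies that polymerase. Cloning at NdeI would normally bypass the pelB leader carried by this backbone, and no signal peptide is annotated. A histidine tag sequence from the vector lies just after the insert, but the record does not indicate whether the crystallin is fused to it or ends at its own stop codon. The short "SET1" fragment annotated before the terminator is probably a similarity match to T7-derived vector sequence rather than a functional tag.

The plasmid is maintained through a ColE1/pBR322-type origin, with the bom region and an annotated rop gene, and is selected with ampicillin via β-lactamase. An f1 origin is also present. The records disagree on species: the plasmid name points to the sheepshead minnow (Cyprinodon variegatus), while the species and gene fields list zebrafish. The opossum label in the feature table only reflects the closest database homologue. The listed total size (4108 bp) also differs slightly from the 4118 nt sequence record. The associated study concerns adaptation of alphaA-crystallin to physiological temperature, so the purified protein is presumably used in comparative functional work.
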