Addgene plasmid #47664: Cyprinodon variegatus cryaa
Purpose: Recombinant protein production
Depositing lab: Mason Posner. Depositing organization: Ashland University. Publication: Functional validation of hydrophobic adaptation to physiological temperature in the small heat shock protein alphaA-crystallin. Posner M, Kiss AJ, Skiba J, Drossman A, Dolinska MB, Hejtmancik JF, Sergeev YV. PLoS One. 2012;7(3):e34438. doi: 10.1371/journal.pone.0034438. Epub 2012 Mar 29. PubMed 22479631.
Backbone
  Vector backbone: pET-20b(+)
  Backbone manufacturer: Novagen
  Backbone size w/o insert (bp): 3716
  Total vector size (bp): 4108
  Vector type: Bacterial Expression
Growth in bacteria
  Bacterial resistance: Ampicillin, 100 μg/mL
  Growth temperature: 37°C
  Growth strain: BL21(DE3)
  Copy number: Unknown
Gene/Insert
  Gene/Insert name: Alpha A-crystallin (alt name: cryaa)
  Species: D. rerio (zebrafish)
  Insert size (bp): 528
  GenBank ID: HQ111072
  Entrez Gene: cryaa (a.k.a. wu:fc06h04, zgc:92036)
  Promoter: T7
  Cloning method: Restriction Enzyme; 5′ cloning site NdeI (not destroyed); 3′ cloning site XhoI (not destroyed)
  Sequencing primers: 5′ T7 promoter; 3′ T7 terminator
Terms and licenses: Academic/Nonprofit Terms; Industry Terms: Not Available to Industry
How to cite: Cyprinodon variegatus cryaa was a gift from Mason Posner (Addgene plasmid # 47664 ; http://n2t.net/addgene:47664 ; RRID:Addgene_47664)
