>Addgene plasmid #47664 | Cyprinodon variegatus cryaa | addgene partial sequence | sequence record 71885 | T7 5'-TAATACGACTCACTATAGGG-3'
TTTAGAAGGAGATATACATATGGATATTGCCATCCAGCACCCCTGGTTTAGACGTGCCCTGGGCTCCACC
TATCCTGCCCGACTCTTTGACCAATTTTTCGGAGAGGGAATTTTCGACTATGACCTTTTCCCCATCACCA
CCACCATCAGTCCCTATTATAGACACTCGCTGTTCCGCAATCTTCTGGATTCCTCCAACTCCGGGATCTC
TGAGGTGAGGTCTGACAGGGACAAGTTTACAGTCTACCTGGATGTCAAACACTTCTCCCCTGATGAGCTC
AGTGTGAAGGTGACTGATGACTACGTGGAAATCCAGGGCAAGCATGGAGAAAGACAGGATGACCATGGTT
ACATCTCTCGCGAGTTCCATCGCCGGTACCGTCTGCCCTCCGCTGTCGACCAATCAGCCATCACCTGTAC
CCTGTCAGCTGACGGTCTGCTGACTCTGACTGGTCCAAAGGTGTCCGGAGGGAGTGAATCTGGTCGGGGT
GATCGCAGCATCCCCGTCACCCGCGATGACAAGACCAGCGCTGCTCCATCCTCCTAGCTCGAGCACCACC
ACCACCACCACTGAGATCCGGCTGCTAACAAAGCCCGAAAGGAAGCTGAGTTGGCTGCTGCCACCGCTGA
GCAATAACTAGCATAACCCCTTGGGGCCTCTAAACGGGTCTTGAGGGGTTTTTTGCTGAAAGGAGGAACT
ATATCCGGATTGGCGAATGGG
[124 nt withheld, positions 722-845]
C
[76 nt withheld, positions 847-922]
